>Addgene plasmid #112460 | pOTX1.1.0-gDNA | depositor full sequence | sequence record 211851 | Full Sequence
TAGAGCTAGAAATAGCAAGTTAAAATAAGGCTAGTCCGTTATCAACTTGAAAAAGTGGCACCGAGTCGGT
GCTTTTTTGTTTTAGAGCTAGAAATAGCAAGTTAAAATAAGGCTAGTCCGTTTTTAGCGCGTGCGCCAAT
TCTGCAGACAAATGGCTCTAGAGGTACCCGTTACATAACTTACGGTAAATGGCCCGCCTGGCTGACCGCC
CAACGACCCCCGCCCATTGACGTCAATAGTAACGCCAATAGGGACTTTCCATTGACGTCAATGGGTGGAG
TATTTACGGTAAACTGCCCACTTGGCAGTACATCAAGTGTATCATATGCCAAGTACGCCCCCTATTGACG
TCAATGACGGTAAATGGCCCGCCTGGCATTGTGCCCAGTACATGACCTTATGGGACTTTCCTACTTGGCA
GTACATCTACGTATTAGTCATCGCTATTACCATGGTCGAGGTGAGCCCCACGTTCTGCTTCACTCTCCCC
ATCTCCCCCCCCTCCCCACCCCCAATTTTGTATTTATTTATTTTTTAATTATTTTGTGCAGCGATGGGGG
CGGGGGGGGGGGGGGGGCGCGCGCCAGGCGGGGCGGGGCGGGGCGAGGGGCGGGGCGGGGCGAGGCGGAG
AGGTGCGGCGGCAGCCAATCAGAGCGGCGCGCTCCGAAAGTTTCCTTTTATGGCGAGGCGGCGGCGGCGG
CGGCCCTATAAAAAGCGAAGCGCGCGGCGGGCGGGAGTCGCTGCGACGCTGCCTTCGCCCCGTGCCCCGC
TCCGCCGCCGCCTCGCGCCGCCCGCCCCGGCTCTGACTGACCGCGTTACTCCCACAGGTGAGCGGGCGGG
ACGGCCCTTCTCCTCCGGGCTGTAATTAGCTGAGCAAGAGGTAAGGGTTTAAGGGATGGTTGGTTGGTGG
GGTATTAATGTTTAATTACCTGGAGCACCTGCCTGAAATCACTTTTTTTCAGGTTGGACCGGTGCCACCA
TGGACTATAAGGACCACGACGGAGACTACAAGGATCATGATATTGATTACAAAGACGATGACGATAAGAT
GGCCCCAAAGAAGAAGCGGAAGGTCGGTATCCACGGAGTCCCAGCAGCCGACAAGAAGTACAGCATCGGC
CTGGACATCGGCACCAACTCTGTGGGCTGGGCCGTGATCACCGACGAGTACAAGGTGCCCAGCAAGAAAT
TCAAGGTGCTGGGCAACACCGACCGGCACAGCATCAAGAAGAACCTGATCGGAGCCCTGCTGTTCGACAG
CGGCGAAACAGCCGAGGCCACCCGGCTGAAGAGAACCGCCAGAAGAAGATACACCAGACGGAAGAACCGG
ATCTGCTATCTGCAAGAGATCTTCAGCAACGAGATGGCCAAGGTGGACGACAGCTTCTTCCACAGACTGG
AAGAGTCCTTCCTGGTGGAAGAGGATAAGAAGCACGAGCGGCACCCCATCTTCGGCAACATCGTGGACGA
GGTGGCCTACCACGAGAAGTACCCCACCATCTACCACCTGAGAAAGAAACTGGTGGACAGCACCGACAAG
GCCGACCTGCGGCTGATCTATCTGGCCCTGGCCCACATGATCAAGTTCCGGGGCCACTTCCTGATCGAGG
GCGACCTGAACCCCGACAACAGCGACGTGGACAAGCTGTTCATCCAGCTGGTGCAGACCTACAACCAGCT
GTTCGAGGAAAACCCCATCAACGCCAGCGGCGTGGACGCCAAGGCCATCCTGTCTGCCAGACTGAGCAAG
AGCAGACGGCTGGAAAATCTGATCGCCCAGCTGCCCGGCGAGAAGAAGAATGGCCTGTTCGGAAACCTGA
TTGCCCTGAGCCTGGGCCTGACCCCCAACTTCAAGAGCAACTTCGACCTGGCCGAGGATGCCAAACTGCA
GCTGAGCAAGGACACCTACGACGACGACCTGGACAACCTGCTGGCCCAGATCGGCGACCAGTACGCCGAC
CTGTTTCTGGCCGCCAAGAACCTGTCCGACGCCATCCTGCTGAGCGACATCCTGAGAGTGAACACCGAGA
TCACCAAGGCCCCCCTGAGCGCCTCTATGATCAAGAGATACGACGAGCACCACCAGGACCTGACCCTGCT
GAAAGCTCTCGTGCGGCAGCAGCTGCCTGAGAAGTACAAAGAGATTTTCTTCGACCAGAGCAAGAACGGC
TACGCCGGCTACATTGACGGCGGAGCCAGCCAGGAAGAGTTCTACAAGTTCATCAAGCCCATCCTGGAAA
AGATGGACGGCACCGAGGAACTGCTCGTGAAGCTGAACAGAGAGGACCTGCTGCGGAAGCAGCGGACCTT
CGACAACGGCAGCATCCCCCACCAGATCCACCTGGGAGAGCTGCACGCCATTCTGCGGCGGCAGGAAGAT
TTTTACCCATTCCTGAAGGACAACCGGGAAAAGATCGAGAAGATCCTGACCTTCCGCATCCCCTACTACG
TGGGCCCTCTGGCCAGGGGAAACAGCAGATTCGCCTGGATGACCAGAAAGAGCGAGGAAACCATCACCCC
CTGGAACTTCGAGGAAGTGGTGGACAAGGGCGCTTCCGCCCAGAGCTTCATCGAGCGGATGACCAACTTC
GATAAGAACCTGCCCAACGAGAAGGTGCTGCCCAAGCACAGCCTGCTGTACGAGTACTTCACCGTGTATA
ACGAGCTGACCAAAGTGAAATACGTGACCGAGGGAATGAGAAAGCCCGCCTTCCTGAGCGGCGAGCAGAA
AAAGGCCATCGTGGACCTGCTGTTCAAGACCAACCGGAAAGTGACCGTGAAGCAGCTGAAAGAGGACTAC
TTCAAGAAAATCGAGTGCTTCGACTCCGTGGAAATCTCCGGCGTGGAAGATCGGTTCAACGCCTCCCTGG
GCACATACCACGATCTGCTGAAAATTATCAAGGACAAGGACTTCCTGGACAATGAGGAAAACGAGGACAT
TCTGGAAGATATCGTGCTGACCCTGACACTGTTTGAGGACAGAGAGATGATCGAGGAACGGCTGAAAACC
TATGCCCACCTGTTCGACGACAAAGTGATGAAGCAGCTGAAGCGGCGGAGATACACCGGCTGGGGCAGGC
TGAGCCGGAAGCTGATCAACGGCATCCGGGACAAGCAGTCCGGCAAGACAATCCTGGATTTCCTGAAGTC
CGACGGCTTCGCCAACAGAAACTTCATGCAGCTGATCCACGACGACAGCCTGACCTTTAAAGAGGACATC
CAGAAAGCCCAGGTGTCCGGCCAGGGCGATAGCCTGCACGAGCACATTGCCAATCTGGCCGGCAGCCCCG
CCATTAAGAAGGGCATCCTGCAGACAGTGAAGGTGGTGGACGAGCTCGTGAAAGTGATGGGCCGGCACAA
GCCCGAGAACATCGTGATCGAAATGGCCAGAGAGAACCAGACCACCCAGAAGGGACAGAAGAACAGCCGC
GAGAGAATGAAGCGGATCGAAGAGGGCATCAAAGAGCTGGGCAGCCAGATCCTGAAAGAACACCCCGTGG
AAAACACCCAGCTGCAGAACGAGAAGCTGTACCTGTACTACCTGCAGAATGGGCGGGATATGTACGTGGA
CCAGGAACTGGACATCAACCGGCTGTCCGACTACGATGTGGACCATATCGTGCCTCAGAGCTTTCTGAAG
GACGACTCCATCGACAACAAGGTGCTGACCAGAAGCGACAAGAACCGGGGCAAGAGCGACAACGTGCCCT
CCGAAGAGGTCGTGAAGAAGATGAAGAACTACTGGCGGCAGCTGCTGAACGCCAAGCTGATTACCCAGAG
AAAGTTCGACAATCTGACCAAGGCCGAGAGAGGCGGCCTGAGCGAACTGGATAAGGCCGGCTTCATCAAG
AGACAGCTGGTGGAAACCCGGCAGATCACAAAGCACGTGGCACAGATCCTGGACTCCCGGATGAACACTA
AGTACGACGAGAATGACAAGCTGATCCGGGAAGTGAAAGTGATCACCCTGAAGTCCAAGCTGGTGTCCGA
TTTCCGGAAGGATTTCCAGTTTTACAAAGTGCGCGAGATCAACAACTACCACCACGCCCACGACGCCTAC
CTGAACGCCGTCGTGGGAACCGCCCTGATCAAAAAGTACCCTAAGCTGGAAAGCGAGTTCGTGTACGGCG
ACTACAAGGTGTACGACGTGCGGAAGATGATCGCCAAGAGCGAGCAGGAAATCGGCAAGGCTACCGCCAA
GTACTTCTTCTACAGCAACATCATGAACTTTTTCAAGACCGAGATTACCCTGGCCAACGGCGAGATCCGG
AAGCGGCCTCTGATCGAGACAAACGGCGAAACCGGGGAGATCGTGTGGGATAAGGGCCGGGATTTTGCCA
CCGTGCGGAAAGTGCTGAGCATGCCCCAAGTGAATATCGTGAAAAAGACCGAGGTGCAGACAGGCGGCTT
CAGCAAAGAGTCTATCCTGCCCAAGAGGAACAGCGATAAGCTGATCGCCAGAAAGAAGGACTGGGACCCT
AAGAAGTACGGCGGCTTCGACAGCCCCACCGTGGCCTATTCTGTGCTGGTGGTGGCCAAAGTGGAAAAGG
GCAAGTCCAAGAAACTGAAGAGTGTGAAAGAGCTGCTGGGGATCACCATCATGGAAAGAAGCAGCTTCGA
GAAGAATCCCATCGACTTTCTGGAAGCCAAGGGCTACAAAGAAGTGAAAAAGGACCTGATCATCAAGCTG
CCTAAGTACTCCCTGTTCGAGCTGGAAAACGGCCGGAAGAGAATGCTGGCCTCTGCCGGCGAACTGCAGA
AGGGAAACGAACTGGCCCTGCCCTCCAAATATGTGAACTTCCTGTACCTGGCCAGCCACTATGAGAAGCT
GAAGGGCTCCCCCGAGGATAATGAGCAGAAACAGCTGTTTGTGGAACAGCACAAGCACTACCTGGACGAG
ATCATCGAGCAGATCAGCGAGTTCTCCAAGAGAGTGATCCTGGCCGACGCTAATCTGGACAAAGTGCTGT
CCGCCTACAACAAGCACCGGGATAAGCCCATCAGAGAGCAGGCCGAGAATATCATCCACCTGTTTACCCT
GACCAATCTGGGAGCCCCTGCCGCCTTCAAGTACTTTGACACCACCATCGACCGGAAGAGGTACACCAGC
ACCAAAGAGGTGCTGGACGCCACCCTGATCCACCAGAGCATCACCGGCCTGTACGAGACACGGATCGACC
TGTCTCAGCTGGGAGGCGACAAAAGGCCGGCGGCCACGAAAAAGGCCGGCCAGGCAAAAAAGAAAAAGTA
AGAATTCCTAGAGCTCGCTGATCAGCCTCGACTGTGCCTTCTAGTTGCCAGCCATCTGTTGTTTGCCCCT
CCCCCGTGCCTTCCTTGACCCTGGAAGGTGCCACTCCCACTGTCCTTTCCTAATAAAATGAGGAAATTGC
ATCGCATTGTCTGAGTAGGTGTCATTCTATTCTGGGGGGTGGGGTGGGGCAGGACAGCAAGGGGGAGGAT
TGGGAAGAGAATAGCAGGCATGCTGGGGAGCGGCCGCAGGAACCCCTAGTGATGGAGTTGGCCACTCCCT
CTCTGCGCGCTCGCTCGCTCACTGAGGCCGGGCGACCAAAGGTCGCCCGACGCCCGGGCTTTGCCCGGGC
GGCCTCAGTGAGCGAGCGAGCGCGCAGCTGCCTGCAGGGGCGCCTGATGCGGTATTTTCTCCTTACGCAT
CTGTGCGGTATTTCACACCGCATA
[142 nt withheld, positions 5695-5836]
C
[141 nt withheld, positions 5838-5978]
CCTTTGACGTTGGAGTCCACGTTCTTT
[37 nt withheld, positions 6006-6042]
ACCCTATCTCGGGCTATTCTTTTGATTTATAAGGGATTTTGCCGATTTCGGCCTATTGGTTAAAAAATGA
GCTGATTTAACAAAAATTTAACGCGAATTTTAACAAAATATTAACGTTTACAATTTTATGGTGCACTCTC
AGTACAATCTGCTCTGATGCCGCATAGTTAAGCCAGCCCCGACACCCGCCAACACCCGCTGACGCGCCCT
GACGGGCTTGTCTGCTCCCGGCATCCGCTTACAGACAAGCTGTGACCGTCTCCGGGAGCTGCATGTGTCA
GAGGTTTTCACCGTCATCACCGAAACGCGCGAGACGAAAGGGCCTCGTGATACGCCTATTTTTATAGGTT
AATGTCATGATAATAATGGTTTCTTAGACGTCAGGTGGCACTTTTCGGGGAAATGTGCGCGGAACCCCTA
TTTGTTTATTTTTCTAAATACATTCAAATATGTATCCGCTCATGAGACAATAACCCTGATAAATGCTTCA
ATAATATTGAAAAAGGAAGAGTATGAGTATTCAACATTTCCGTGTCGCCCTTATTCCCTTTTTTGCGGCA
TTTTGCCTTCCTGTTTTTGCTCACCCAGAAACGCTGGTGAAAGTAAAAGATGCTGAAGATCAGTTGGGTG
CACGAGTGGGTTACATCGAACTGGATCTCAACAGCGGTAAGATCCTTGAGAGTTTTCGCCCCGAAGAACG
TTTTCCAATGATGAGCACTTTTAAAGTTCTGCTATGTGGCGCGGTATTATCCCGTATTGACGCCGGGCAA
GAGCAACTCGGTCGCCGCATACACTATTCTCAGAATGACTTGGTTGAGTACTCACCAGTCACAGAAAAGC
ATCTTACGGATGGCATGACAGTAAGAGAATTATGCAGTGCTGCCATAACCATGAGTGATAACACTGCGGC
CAACTTACTTCTGACAACGATCGGAGGACCGAAGGAGCTAACCGCTTTTTTGCACAACATGGGGGATCAT
GTAACTCGCCTTGATCGTTGGGAACCGGAGCTGAATGAAGCCATACCAAACGACGAGCGTGACACCACGA
TGCCTGTAGCAATGGCAACAACGTTGCGCAAACTATTAACTGGCGAACTACTTACTCTAGCTTCCCGGCA
ACAATTAATAGACTGGATGGAGGCGGATAAAGTTGCAGGACCACTTCTGCGCTCGGCCCTTCCGGCTGGC
TGGTTTATTGCTGATAAATCTGGAGCCGGTGAGCGTGGAAGCCGCGGTATCATTGCAGCACTGGGGCCAG
ATGGTAAGCCCTCCCGTATCGTAGTTATCTACACGACGGGGAGTCAGGCAACTATGGATGAACGAAATAG
ACAGATCGCTGAGATAGGTGCCTCACTGATTAAGCATTGGTAACTGTCAGACCAAGTTTACTCATATATA
CTTTAGATTGATTTAAAACTTCATTTTTAATTTAAAAGGATCTAGGTGAAGATCCTTTTTGATAATCTCA
TGACCAAAATCCCTTAACGTGAGTTTTCGTTCCACTGAGCGTCAGACCCCGTAGAAAAGATCAAAGGATC
TTCTTGAGATCCTTTTTTTCTGCGCGTAATCTGCTGCTTGCAAACAAAAAAACCACCGCTACCAGCGGTG
GTTTGTTTGCCGGATCAAGAGCTACCAACTCTTTTTCCGAAGGTAACTGGCTTCAGCAGAGCGCAGATAC
CAAATACTGTCCTTCTAGTGTAGCCGTAGTTAGGCCACCACTTCAAGAACTCTGTAGCACCGCCTACATA
CCTCGCTCTGCTAATCCTGTTACCAGTGGCTGCTGCCAGTGGCGATAAGTCGTGTCTTACCGGGTTGGAC
TCAAGACGATAGTTACCGGATAAGGCGCAGCGGTCGGGCTGAACGGGGGGTTCGTGCACACAGCCCAGCT
TGGAGCGAACGACCTACACCGAACTGAGATACCTACAGCGTGAGCTATGAGAAAGCGCCACGCTTCCCGA
AGGGAGAAAGGCGGACAGGTATCCGGTAAGCGGCAGGGTCGGAACAGGAGAGCGCACGAGGGAGCTTCCA
GGGGGAAACGCCTGGTATCTTTATAGTCCTGTCGGGTTTCGCCACCTCTGACTTGAGCGTCGATTTTTGT
GATGCTCGTCAGGGGGGCGGAGCCTATGGAAAAACGCCAGCAACGCGGCCTTTTTACGGTTCCTGGCCTT
TTGCTGGCCTTTTGCTCACATGTGAGGGCCTATTTCCCATGATTCCTTCATATTTGCATATACGATACAA
GGCTGTTAGAGAGATAATTGGAATTAATTTGACTGTAAACACAAAGATATTAGTACAAAATACGTGACGT
AGAAAGTAATAATTTCTTGGGTAGTTTGCAGTTTTAAAATTATGTTTTAAAATGGACTATCATATGCTTA
CCGTAACTTGAAAGTATTTCGATTTCTTGGCTTTATATATCTTGTGGAAAGGACGAAACACCGTTCCAGG
TCTTGTGAGCCCGTTT
Features (pLannotate 1.2.2; 18 found; start..end, strand, type, name):
     79..122     +  misc_RNA       gRNA scaffold (fragment): guide RNA scaffold for the Streptococcus pyogenes CRISPR/Cas9 system
    169..454     +  enhancer       CMV enhancer: human cytomegalovirus immediate early enhancer; contains an 18-bp deletion relative to the standard CMV enhancer
    456..733     +  promoter       chicken β-actin promoter: No description available
    734..962     +  intron         hybrid intron: hybrid between chicken β-actin (CBA) and minute virus of mice (MMV) introns (Gray et al., 2011)
   1100..2701    +  CDS            Cas9(N): N-terminal portion of Streptococcus pyogenes Cas9 (Zetsche et al., 2015)
   2702..5200    +  CDS            Cas9(C): C-terminal portion of Streptococcus pyogenes Cas9 (Zetsche et al., 2015)
   5201..5248    +  CDS            nucleoplasmin NLS: bipartite nuclear localization signal from nucleoplasmin
   5282..5393    +  polyA_signal   bGH poly(A) signal: bovine growth hormone polyadenylation signal
   5498..5638    +  repeat_region  AAV2 ITR: inverted terminal repeat of adeno-associated virus serotype 2 inverted
   5643..5694    -  misc_feature   bom (fragment): basis of mobility region from pBR322
   5713..6093    +  rep_origin     M13 ori (sequence partly withheld): M13 bacteriophage origin of replication; arrow indicates direction of (+) strand synthesis
   6169..6218    -  misc_feature   bom (fragment): basis of mobility region from pBR322
   6320..6355    -  CDS            rop (fragment): Rop protein, which maintains plasmids at low copy number; rop
   6450..6554    +  promoter       AmpR promoter: bla
   6555..7415    +  CDS            AmpR: β-lactamase; bla; confers resistance to ampicillin, carbenicillin, and related antibiotics
   7586..8174    +  rep_origin     ori: high-copy-number ColE1/pMB1/pBR322/pUC origin of replication
   8236..8476    +  promoter       U6 promoter: RNA polymerase III promoter for human U6 snRNA
   8505..72      +  misc_RNA       gRNA scaffold (across the origin): guide RNA scaffold for the Streptococcus pyogenes CRISPR/Cas9 system
