>Addgene plasmid #112460 | pOTX1.1.0-gDNA | addgene full sequence | sequence record 230478 | Addgene NGS Result
TAGAGCTAGAAATAGCAAGTTAAAATAAGGCTAGTCCGTTATCAACTTGAAAAAGTGGCACCGAGTCGGT
GCTTTTTTGTTTTAGAGCTAGAAATAGCAAGTTAAAATAAGGCTAGTCCGTTTTTAGCGCGTGCGCCAAT
TCTGCAGACAAATGGCTCTAGAGGTACCCGTTACATAACTTACGGTAAATGGCCCGCCTGGCTGACCGCC
CAACGACCCCCGCCCATTGACGTCAATAGTAACGCCAATAGGGACTTTCCATTGACGTCAATGGGTGGAG
TATTTACGGTAAACTGCCCACTTGGCAGTACATCAAGTGTATCATATGCCAAGTACGCCCCCTATTGACG
TCAATGACGGTAAATGGCCCGCCTGGCATTGTGCCCAGTACATGACCTTATGGGACTTTCCTACTTGGCA
GTACATCTACGTATTAGTCATCGCTATTACCATGGTCGAGGTGAGCCCCACGTTCTGCTTCACTCTCCCC
ATCTCCCCCCCCTCCCCACCCCCAATTTTGTATTTATTTATTTTTTAATTATTTTGTGCAGCGATGGGGG
CGGGGGGGGGGGGGGGGCGCGCGCCRGGGGGGGGGGGGGGGGGGGGGGGGGGGGGGGGGGSGRGGSGGRG
RGGTGCGGCGGCAGCCAATCAGAGCGGCGCGCTCCGAAAGTTTCCTTTTATGGCGAGGCGGCGGCGGCGG
CGGCCCTATAAAAAGCGAAGCGCGCGGCGGGCGGGAGTCGCTGCGCGCTGCCTTCGCCCCGTGCCCCGCT
CCGCCGCCGCCTCGCGCCGCCCGCCCCGGCTCTGACTGACCGCGTTACTCCCACAGGTGAGCGGGCGGGA
CGGCCCTTCTCCTCCGGGCTGTAATTAGCTGAGCAAGAGGTAAGGGTTTAAGGGATGGTTGGTTGGTGGG
GTATTAATGTTTAATTACCTGGAGCACCTGCCTGAAATCACTTTTTTTCAGGTTGGACCGGTGCCACCAT
GGACTATAAGGACCACGACGGAGACTACAAGGATCATGATATTGATTACAAAGACGATGACGATAAGATG
GCCCCAAAGAAGAAGCGGAAGGTCGGTATCCACGGAGTCCCAGCAGCCGACAAGAAGTACAGCATCGGCC
TGGACATCGGCACCAACTCTGTGGGCTGGGCCGTGATCACCGACGAGTACAAGGTGCCCAGCAAGAAATT
CAAGGTGCTGGGCAACACCGACCGGCACAGCATCAAGAAGAACCTGATCGGAGCCCTGCTGTTCGACAGC
GGCGAAACAGCCGAGGCCACCCGGCTGAAGAGAACCGCCAGAAGAAGATACACCAGACGGAAGAACCGGA
TCTGCTATCTGCAAGAGATCTTCAGCAACGAGATGGCCAAGGTGGACGACAGCTTCTTCCACAGACTGGA
AGAGTCCTTCCTGGTGGAAGAGGATAAGAAGCACGAGCGGCACCCCATCTTCGGCAACATCGTGGACGAG
GTGGCCTACCACGAGAAGTACCCCACCATCTACCACCTGAGAAAGAAACTGGTGGACAGCACCGACAAGG
CCGACCTGCGGCTGATCTATCTGGCCCTGGCCCACATGATCAAGTTCCGGGGCCACTTCCTGATCGAGGG
CGACCTGAACCCCGACAACAGCGACGTGGACAAGCTGTTCATCCAGCTGGTGCAGACCTACAACCAGCTG
TTCGAGGAAAACCCCATCAACGCCAGCGGCGTGGACGCCAAGGCCATCCTGTCTGCCAGACTGAGCAAGA
GCAGACGGCTGGAAAATCTGATCGCCCAGCTGCCCGGCGAGAAGAAGAATGGCCTGTTCGGAAACCTGAT
TGCCCTGAGCCTGGGCCTGACCCCCAACTTCAAGAGCAACTTCGACCTGGCCGAGGATGCCAAACTGCAG
CTGAGCAAGGACACCTACGACGACGACCTGGACAACCTGCTGGCCCAGATCGGCGACCAGTACGCCGACC
TGTTTCTGGCCGCCAAGAACCTGTCCGACGCCATCCTGCTGAGCGACATCCTGAGAGTGAACACCGAGAT
CACCAAGGCCCCCCTGAGCGCCTCTATGATCAAGAGATACGACGAGCACCACCAGGACCTGACCCTGCTG
AAAGCTCTCGTGCGGCAGCAGCTGCCTGAGAAGTACAAAGAGATTTTCTTCGACCAGAGCAAGAACGGCT
ACGCCGGCTACATTGACGGCGGAGCCAGCCAGGAAGAGTTCTACAAGTTCATCAAGCCCATCCTGGAAAA
GATGGACGGCACCGAGGAACTGCTCGTGAAGCTGAACAGAGAGGACCTGCTGCGGAAGCAGCGGACCTTC
GACAACGGCAGCATCCCCCACCAGATCCACCTGGGAGAGCTGCACGCCATTCTGCGGCGGCAGGAAGATT
TTTACCCATTCCTGAAGGACAACCGGGAAAAGATCGAGAAGATCCTGACCTTCCGCATCCCCTACTACGT
GGGCCCTCTGGCCAGGGGAAACAGCAGATTCGCCTGGATGACCAGAAAGAGCGAGGAAACCATCACCCCC
TGGAACTTCGAGGAAGTGGTGGACAAGGGCGCTTCCGCCCAGAGCTTCATCGAGCGGATGACCAACTTCG
ATAAGAACCTGCCCAACGAGAAGGTGCTGCCCAAGCACAGCCTGCTGTACGAGTACTTCACCGTGTATAA
CGAGCTGACCAAAGTGAAATACGTGACCGAGGGAATGAGAAAGCCCGCCTTCCTGAGCGGCGAGCAGAAA
AAGGCCATCGTGGACCTGCTGTTCAAGACCAACCGGAAAGTGACCGTGAAGCAGCTGAAAGAGGACTACT
TCAAGAAAATCGAGTGCTTCGACTCCGTGGAAATCTCCGGCGTGGAAGATCGGTTCAACGCCTCCCTGGG
CACATACCACGATCTGCTGAAAATTATCAAGGACAAGGACTTCCTGGACAATGAGGAAAACGAGGACATT
CTGGAAGATATCGTGCTGACCCTGACACTGTTTGAGGACAGAGAGATGATCGAGGAACGGCTGAAAACCT
ATGCCCACCTGTTCGACGACAAAGTGATGAAGCAGCTGAAGCGGCGGAGATACACCGGCTGGGGCAGGCT
GAGCCGGAAGCTGATCAACGGCATCCGGGACAAGCAGTCCGGCAAGACAATCCTGGATTTCCTGAAGTCC
GACGGCTTCGCCAACAGAAACTTCATGCAGCTGATCCACGACGACAGCCTGACCTTTAAAGAGGACATCC
AGAAAGCCCAGGTGTCCGGCCAGGGCGATAGCCTGCACGAGCACATTGCCAATCTGGCCGGCAGCCCCGC
CATTAAGAAGGGCATCCTGCAGACAGTGAAGGTGGTGGACGAGCTCGTGAAAGTGATGGGCCGGCACAAG
CCCGAGAACATCGTGATCGAAATGGCCAGAGAGAACCAGACCACCCAGAAGGGACAGAAGAACAGCCGCG
AGAGAATGAAGCGGATCGAAGAGGGCATCAAAGAGCTGGGCAGCCAGATCCTGAAAGAACACCCCGTGGA
AAACACCCAGCTGCAGAACGAGAAGCTGTACCTGTACTACCTGCAGAATGGGCGGGATATGTACGTGGAC
CAGGAACTGGACATCAACCGGCTGTCCGACTACGATGTGGACCATATCGTGCCTCAGAGCTTTCTGAAGG
ACGACTCCATCGACAACAAGGTGCTGACCAGAAGCGACAAGAACCGGGGCAAGAGCGACAACGTGCCCTC
CGAAGAGGTCGTGAAGAAGATGAAGAACTACTGGCGGCAGCTGCTGAACGCCAAGCTGATTACCCAGAGA
AAGTTCGACAATCTGACCAAGGCCGAGAGAGGCGGCCTGAGCGAACTGGATAAGGCCGGCTTCATCAAGA
GACAGCTGGTGGAAACCCGGCAGATCACAAAGCACGTGGCACAGATCCTGGACTCCCGGATGAACACTAA
GTACGACGAGAATGACAAGCTGATCCGGGAAGTGAAAGTGATCACCCTGAAGTCCAAGCTGGTGTCCGAT
TTCCGGAAGGATTTCCAGTTTTACAAAGTGCGCGAGATCAACAACTACCACCACGCCCACGACGCCTACC
TGAACGCCGTCGTGGGAACCGCCCTGATCAAAAAGTACCCTAAGCTGGAAAGCGAGTTCGTGTACGGCGA
CTACAAGGTGTACGACGTGCGGAAGATGATCGCCAAGAGCGAGCAGGAAATCGGCAAGGCTACCGCCAAG
TACTTCTTCTACAGCAACATCATGAACTTTTTCAAGACCGAGATTACCCTGGCCAACGGCGAGATCCGGA
AGCGGCCTCTGATCGAGACAAACGGCGAAACCGGGGAGATCGTGTGGGATAAGGGCCGGGATTTTGCCAC
CGTGCGGAAAGTGCTGAGCATGCCCCAAGTGAATATCGTGAAAAAGACCGAGGTGCAGACAGGCGGCTTC
AGCAAAGAGTCTATCCTGCCCAAGAGGAACAGCGATAAGCTGATCGCCAGAAAGAAGGACTGGGACCCTA
AGAAGTACGGCGGCTTCGACAGCCCCACCGTGGCCTATTCTGTGCTGGTGGTGGCCAAAGTGGAAAAGGG
CAAGTCCAAGAAACTGAAGAGTGTGAAAGAGCTGCTGGGGATCACCATCATGGAAAGAAGCAGCTTCGAG
AAGAATCCCATCGACTTTCTGGAAGCCAAGGGCTACAAAGAAGTGAAAAAGGACCTGATCATCAAGCTGC
CTAAGTACTCCCTGTTCGAGCTGGAAAACGGCCGGAAGAGAATGCTGGCCTCTGCCGGCGAACTGCAGAA
GGGAAACGAACTGGCCCTGCCCTCCAAATATGTGAACTTCCTGTACCTGGCCAGCCACTATGAGAAGCTG
AAGGGCTCCCCCGAGGATAATGAGCAGAAACAGCTGTTTGTGGAACAGCACAAGCACTACCTGGACGAGA
TCATCGAGCAGATCAGCGAGTTCTCCAAGAGAGTGATCCTGGCCGACGCTAATCTGGACAAAGTGCTGTC
CGCCTACAACAAGCACCGGGATAAGCCCATCAGAGAGCAGGCCGAGAATATCATCCACCTGTTTACCCTG
ACCAATCTGGGAGCCCCTGCCGCCTTCAAGTACTTTGACACCACCATCGACCGGAAGAGGTACACCAGCA
CCAAAGAGGTGCTGGACGCCACCCTGATCCACCAGAGCATCACCGGCCTGTACGAGACACGGATCGACCT
GTCTCAGCTGGGAGGCGACAAAAGGCCGGCGGCCACGAAAAAGGCCGGCCAGGCAAAAAAGAAAAAGTAA
GAATTCCTAGAGCTCGCTGATCAGCCTCGACTGTGCCTTCTAGTTGCCAGCCATCTGTTGTTTGCCCCTC
CCCCGTGCCTTCCTTGACCCTGGAAGGTGCCACTCCCACTGTCCTTTCCTAATAAAATGAGGAAATTGCA
TCGCATTGTCTGAGTAGGTGTCATTCTATTCTGGGGGGTGGGGTGGGGCAGGACAGCAAGGGGGAGGATT
GGGAAGAGAATAGCAGGCATGCTGGGGAGCGGCCGCAGGAACCCCTAGTGATGGAGTTGGCCACTCCCTC
TCTGCGCGCTCGCTCGCTCACTGAGGCCGGGCGACCAAAGGTCGCCCGACGCCCGGGCTTTGCCCGGGCG
GCCTCAGTGAGCGAGCGAGCGCGCAGCTGCCTGCAGGGGCGCCTGATGCGGTATTTTCTCCTTACGCATC
TGTGCGGTATTTCACACCGCATA
[95 nt withheld, positions 5694-5788]
T
[46 nt withheld, positions 5790-5835]
C
[141 nt withheld, positions 5837-5977]
CCTTTGACGTTGGAGTCCACGTTCTTT
[37 nt withheld, positions 6005-6041]
ACTCTATCTCGGGCTATTCTTTTGATTTATAAGGGATTTTGCCGATTTCGGTCTATTGGTTAAAAAATGA
GCTGATTTAACAAAAATTTAACGCGAATTTTAACAAAATATTAACGTTTACAATTTTATGGTGCACTCTC
AGTACAATCTGCTCTGATGCCGCATAGTTAAGCCAGCCCCGACACCCGCCAACACCCGCTGACGCGCCCT
GACGGGCTTGTCTGCTCCCGGCATCCGCTTACAGACAAGCTGTGACCGTCTCCGGGAGCTGCATGTGTCA
GAGGTTTTCACCGTCATCACCGAAACGCGCGAGACGAAAGGGCCTCGTGATACGCCTATTTTTATAGGTT
AATGTCATGATAATAATGGTTTCTTAGACGTCAGGTGGCACTTTTCGGGGAAATGTGCGCGGAACCCCTA
TTTGTTTATTTTTCTAAATACATTCAAATATGTATCCGCTCATGAGACAATAACCCTGATAAATGCTTCA
ATAATATTGAAAAAGGAAGAGTATGAGTATTCAACATTTCCGTGTCGCCCTTATTCCCTTTTTTGCGGCA
TTTTGCCTTCCTGTTTTTGCTCACCCAGAAACGCTGGTGAAAGTAAAAGATGCTGAAGATCAGTTGGGTG
CACGAGTGGGTTACATCGAACTGGATCTCAACAGCGGTAAGATCCTTGAGAGTTTTCGCCCCGAAGAACG
TTTTCCAATGATGAGCACTTTTAAAGTTCTGCTATGTGGCGCGGTATTATCCCGTATTGACGCCGGGCAA
GAGCAACTCGGTCGCCGCATACACTATTCTCAGAATGACTTGGTTGAGTACTCACCAGTCACAGAAAAGC
ATCTTACGGATGGCATGACAGTAAGAGAATTATGCAGTGCTGCCATAACCATGAGTGATAACACTGCGGC
CAACTTACTTCTGACAACGATCGGAGGACCGAAGGAGCTAACCGCTTTTTTGCACAACATGGGGGATCAT
GTAACTCGCCTTGATCGTTGGGAACCGGAGCTGAATGAAGCCATACCAAACGACGAGCGTGACACCACGA
TGCCTGTAGCAATGGCAACAACGTTGCGCAAACTATTAACTGGCGAACTACTTACTCTAGCTTCCCGGCA
ACAATTAATAGACTGGATGGAGGCGGATAAAGTTGCAGGACCACTTCTGCGCTCGGCCCTTCCGGCTGGC
TGGTTTATTGCTGATAAATCTGGAGCCGGTGAGCGTGGAAGCCGCGGTATCATTGCAGCACTGGGGCCAG
ATGGTAAGCCCTCCCGTATCGTAGTTATCTACACGACGGGGAGTCAGGCAACTATGGATGAACGAAATAG
ACAGATCGCTGAGATAGGTGCCTCACTGATTAAGCATTGGTAACTGTCAGACCAAGTTTACTCATATATA
CTTTAGATTGATTTAAAACTTCATTTTTAATTTAAAAGGATCTAGGTGAAGATCCTTTTTGATAATCTCA
TGACCAAAATCCCTTAACGTGAGTTTTCGTTCCACTGAGCGTCAGACCCCGTAGAAAAGATCAAAGGATC
TTCTTGAGATCCTTTTTTTCTGCGCGTAATCTGCTGCTTGCAAACAAAAAAACCACCGCTACCAGCGGTG
GTTTGTTTGCCGGATCAAGAGCTACCAACTCTTTTTCCGAAGGTAACTGGCTTCAGCAGAGCGCAGATAC
CAAATACTGTTCTTCTAGTGTAGCCGTAGTTAGGCCACCACTTCAAGAACTCTGTAGCACCGCCTACATA
CCTCGCTCTGCTAATCCTGTTACCAGTGGCTGCTGCCAGTGGCGATAAGTCGTGTCTTACCGGGTTGGAC
TCAAGACGATAGTTACCGGATAAGGCGCAGCGGTCGGGCTGAACGGGGGGTTCGTGCACACAGCCCAGCT
TGGAGCGAACGACCTACACCGAACTGAGATACCTACAGCGTGAGCTATGAGAAAGCGCCACGCTTCCCGA
AGGGAGAAAGGCGGACAGGTATCCGGTAAGCGGCAGGGTCGGAACAGGAGAGCGCACGAGGGAGCTTCCA
GGGGGAAACGCCTGGTATCTTTATAGTCCTGTCGGGTTTCGCCACCTCTGACTTGAGCGTCGATTTTTGT
GATGCTCGTCAGGGGGGCGGAGCCTATGGAAAAACGCCAGCAACGCGGCCTTTTTACGGTTCCTGGCCTT
TTGCTGGCCTTTTGCTCACATGTGAGGGCCTATTTCCCATGATTCCTTCATATTTGCATATACGATACAA
GGCTGTTAGAGAGATAATTGGAATTAATTTGACTGTAAACACAAAGATATTAGTACAAAATACGTGACGT
AGAAAGTAATAATTTCTTGGGTAGTTTGCAGTTTTAAAATTATGTTTTAAAATGGACTATCATATGCTTA
CCGTAACTTGAAAGTATTTCGATTTCTTGGCTTTATATATCTTGTGGAAAGGACGAAACACCGTTCCAGG
TCTTGTGAGCCCGTTT
Features (pLannotate 1.2.2; 18 found; start..end, strand, type, name):
     79..122     +  misc_RNA       gRNA scaffold (fragment): guide RNA scaffold for the Streptococcus pyogenes CRISPR/Cas9 system
    169..454     +  enhancer       CMV enhancer: human cytomegalovirus immediate early enhancer; contains an 18-bp deletion relative to the standard CMV enhancer
    456..733     +  promoter       chicken β-actin promoter: No description available
    734..961     +  intron         hybrid intron: hybrid between chicken β-actin (CBA) and minute virus of mice (MMV) introns (Gray et al., 2011)
   1099..2700    +  CDS            Cas9(N): N-terminal portion of Streptococcus pyogenes Cas9 (Zetsche et al., 2015)
   2701..5199    +  CDS            Cas9(C): C-terminal portion of Streptococcus pyogenes Cas9 (Zetsche et al., 2015)
   5200..5247    +  CDS            nucleoplasmin NLS: bipartite nuclear localization signal from nucleoplasmin
   5281..5392    +  polyA_signal   bGH poly(A) signal: bovine growth hormone polyadenylation signal
   5497..5637    +  repeat_region  AAV2 ITR: inverted terminal repeat of adeno-associated virus serotype 2 inverted
   5642..5693    -  misc_feature   bom (fragment): basis of mobility region from pBR322
   5712..6167    +  rep_origin     f1 ori (sequence partly withheld): f1 bacteriophage origin of replication; arrow indicates direction of (+) strand synthesis
   6168..6217    -  misc_feature   bom (fragment): basis of mobility region from pBR322
   6319..6354    -  CDS            rop (fragment): Rop protein, which maintains plasmids at low copy number; rop
   6449..6553    +  promoter       AmpR promoter: bla
   6554..7414    +  CDS            AmpR: β-lactamase; bla; confers resistance to ampicillin, carbenicillin, and related antibiotics
   7585..8173    +  rep_origin     ori: high-copy-number ColE1/pMB1/pBR322/pUC origin of replication
   8235..8475    +  promoter       U6 promoter: RNA polymerase III promoter for human U6 snRNA
   8504..72      +  misc_RNA       gRNA scaffold (across the origin): guide RNA scaffold for the Streptococcus pyogenes CRISPR/Cas9 system
