[The description below was written by a language model from this plasmid's Addgene catalogue record and pLannotate feature annotations shown in this document.]
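Description:
pOTX1.1.0-gDNA is a mammalian CRISPR expression plasmid built on the pX330 backbone, delivering both Streptococcus pyogenes Cas9 and a single guide RNA directed against the human transcription factor gene OTX1. It is propagated in E. coli as a high-copy plasmid through a ColE1/pUC-type origin and selected with ampicillin via the β-lactamase gene. The backbone also carries a filamentous phage (f1/M13) origin, short annotated remnants of pBR322 bom and rop sequences, and a single AAV2 inverted terminal repeat downstream of the Cas9 cassette. With only one ITR annotated, nothing in the record suggests the plasmid is meant for AAV packaging.

Two expression units are present. A human U6 RNA polymerase III promoter drives the guide, whose 20-nucleotide OTX1 spacer was cloned between BbsI sites (destroyed in the process) immediately upstream of the S. pyogenes gRNA scaffold. The PAM given in the catalogue entry belongs to the genomic target and is not in the plasmid. Cas9 is expressed from a hybrid promoter composed of the CMV enhancer, chicken β-actin promoter and a hybrid intron. The annotation software splits the coding sequence into adjoining N- and C-terminal portions, which together form one continuous open reading frame. This ends in a nucleoplasmin nuclear localization signal and is followed by a bGH polyadenylation signal.

The depositor notes that it is intended for use with a companion donor plasmid, pOTX1-donor, implying Cas9 cleavage at OTX1 to promote homology-directed modification of the locus, though the nature of that edit is not stated. The depositor and repository-sequenced records differ by one nucleotide in length, within the annotated hybrid intron, and otherwise yield essentially the same feature map.
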