Addgene plasmid #112460: pOTX1.1.0-gDNA
Purpose: CRISPR plasmid for expression of Cas9 and gRNA targeting human transcription factor OTX1
Depositing lab: Kevin White. Depositing organization: University of Chicago.
Backbone
  Vector backbone: pX330
  Backbone manufacturer: Zhang lab (Addgene plasmid ID: 42230)
  Vector type: Mammalian Expression, CRISPR
Growth in bacteria
  Bacterial resistance: Ampicillin, 100 μg/mL
  Growth temperature: 37°C
  Growth strain: DH5alpha
  Copy number: High Copy
Gene/Insert
  Gene/Insert name: OTX1
  gRNA/shRNA sequence: GTTCCAGGTCTTGTGAGCCC AGG
  Species: H. sapiens (human)
  Entrez Gene: OTX1
  Cloning method: Restriction Enzyme; 5′ cloning site BbsI (destroyed during cloning); 3′ cloning site BbsI (destroyed during cloning)
  Sequencing primers: 5′ hU6-F (5'-GAGGGCCTATTTCCCATGATT-3')
Terms and licenses: Academic/Nonprofit Terms; Industry Terms: Not Available to Industry
Depositor comments: gRNA sequence listed includes 20 nucleotide target sequence, followed by the uncloned PAM sequence. The PAM sequence is not present in the plasmid. Use with plasmid pOTX1-donor.
How to cite: pOTX1.1.0-gDNA was a gift from Kevin White (Addgene plasmid # 112460 ; http://n2t.net/addgene:112460 ; RRID:Addgene_112460)
